>Addgene plasmid #103699 | LSB-hsa-miR-645 | depositor full sequence | sequence record 196446 | Full Sequence
AATTGAGGGGATAACGCAGGAAAGAACATGTGAGCAAAAGGCCAGCAAAAGGCCAGGAACCGTAAAAAGG
CCGCGTTGCTGGCGTTTTTCCATAGGCTCCGCCCCCCTGACGAGCATCACAAAAATCGACGCTCAAGTCA
GAGGTGGCGAAACCCGACAGGACTATAAAGATACCAGGCGTTTCCCCCTGGAAGCTCCCTCGTGCGCTCT
CCTGTTCCGACCCTGCCGCTTACCGGATACCTGTCCGCCTTTCTCCCTTCGGGAAGCGTGGCGCTTTCTC
ATAGCTCACGCTGTAGGTATCTCAGTTCGGTGTAGGTCGTTCGCTCCAAGCTGGGCTGTGTGCACGAACC
CCCCGTTCAGCCCGACCGCTGCGCCTTATCCGGTAACTATCGTCTTGAGTCCAACCCGGTAAGACACGAC
TTATCGCCACTGGCAGCAGCCACTGGTAACAGGATTAGCAGAGCGAGGTATGTAGGCGGTGCTACAGAGT
TCTTGAAGTGGTGGCCTAACTACGGCTACACTAGAAGAACAGTATTTGGTATCTGCGCTCTGCTGAAGCC
AGTTACCTTCGGAAAAAGAGTTGGTAGCTCTTGATCCGGCAAACAAACCACCGCTGGTAGCGGTGGTTTT
TTTGTTTGCAAGCAGCAGATTACGCGCAGAAAAAAAGGATCTCAAGAAGATCCTTTGATCTTTTCTACGG
GGTCTGACGCTCAGTGGAACGAAAACTCACGTTAAGGGATTTTGGTCATGAGATTATCAAAAAGGATCTT
CACCTAGATCCTTTTAAATTAAAAATGAAGTTTTAAATCAATCTAAAGTATATATGAGTAAACTTGGTCT
GACAGTTACCAATGCTTAATCAGTGAGGCACCTATCTCAGCGATCTGTCTATTTCGTTCATCCATAGTTG
CCTGACTCCCCGTCGTGTAGATAACTACGATACGGGAGGGCTTACCATCTGGCCCCAGTGCTGCAATGAT
ACCGCGAGAACCACGCTCACCGGCTCCAGATTTATCAGCAATAAACCAGCCAGCCGGAAGGGCCGAGCGC
AGAAGTGGTCCTGCAACTTTATCCGCCTCCATCCAGTCTATTAATTGTTGCCGGGAAGCTAGAGTAAGTA
GTTCGCCAGTTAATAGTTTGCGCAACGTTGTTGCCATTGCTACAGGCATCGTGGTGTCACGCTCGTCGTT
TGGTATGGCTTCATTCAGCTCCGGTTCCCAACGATCAAGGCGAGTTACATGATCCCCCATGTTGTGCAAA
AAAGCGGTTAGCTCCTTCGGTCCTCCGATCGTTGTCAGAAGTAAGTTGGCCGCAGTGTTATCACTCATGG
TTATGGCAGCACTGCATAATTCTCTTACTGTCATGCCATCCGTAAGATGCTTTTCTGTGACTGGTGAGTA
CTCAACCAAGTCATTCTGAGAATAGTGTATGCGGCGACCGAGTTGCTCTTGCCCGGCGTCAATACGGGAT
AATACCGCGCCACATAGCAGAACTTTAAAAGTGCTCATCATTGGAAAACGTTCTTCGGGGCGAAAACTCT
CAAGGATCTTACCGCTGTTGAGATCCAGTTCGATGTAACCCACTCGTGCACCCAACTGATCTTCAGCATC
TTTTACTTTCACCAGCGTTTCTGGGTGAGCAAAAACAGGAAGGCAAAATGCCGCAAAAAAGGGAATAAGG
GCGACACGGAAATGTTGAATACTCATACTCTTCCTTTTTCAATATTATTGAAGCATTTATCAGGGTTATT
GTCTCATGAGCGGATACATATTTGAATGTAGCTCCGAATTTCTCGAGGGCTTGTCGACGACGGCGGTCTC
CGTCGTCAGGATCATGAATTCGACCCGCCTGCCACCATGACCGAGTACAAGCCCACGGTGCGCCTCGCCA
CCCGCGACGACGTCCCCCGGGCCGTACGCACCCTCGCCGCCGCGTTCGCCGACTACCCCGCCACGCGCCA
CACCGTCGACCCGGACCGCCACATCGAGCGGGTCACCGAGCTGCAAGAACTCTTCCTCACGCGCGTCGGG
CTCGACATCGGCAAGGTGTGGGTCGCGGACGACGGCGCCGCGGTGGCGGTCTGGACCACGCCGGAGAGCG
TCGAAGCGGGGGCGGTGTTCGCCGAGATCGGCCCGCGCATGGCCGAGTTGAGCGGTTCCCGGCTGGCCGC
GCAGCAACAGATGGAAGGCCTCCTGGCGCCGCACCGGCCCAAGGAGCCCGCGTGGTTCCTGGCCACCGTC
GGCGTCTCGCCCGACCACCAGGGCAAGGGTCTGGGCAGCGCCGTCGTGCTCCCCGGAGTGGAGGCGGCCG
AGCGCGCCGGGGTGCCCGCCTTCCTGGAGACATCCGCGCCCCGCAACCTCCCCTTCTACGAGCGGCTCGG
CTTCACCGTCACCGCCGACGTCGAGGTGCCCGAAGGACCGCGCACCTGGTGCATGACCCGCAAGCCCGGT
GCCTGATACGCGTGAATTCACTCCTCAGGTGCAGGCTGCCTATCAGAAGGTGGTGGCTGGTGTGGCCAAT
GCCCTGGCTCACAAATACCACTGAGATCTTTTTCCCTCTGCCAAAAATTATGGGGACATCATGAAGCCCC
TTGAGCATCTGACTTCTGGCTAATAAAGGAAATTTATTTTCATTGCAATAGTGTGTTGGAATTTTTTGTG
TCTCTCACTCGGAAGGACATATGGGAGGGCAAATCATTTAAAACATCAGAATGAGTATTTGGTTTAGAGT
TTGGCAACATATGCCCATATGCTGGCTGCCATGAACAAAGGTTGGCTATAAAGAGGTCATCAGTATATGA
AACAGCCCCCTGCTGTCCATTCCTTATTCCATAGAAAAGCCTTGACTTGAGGTTAGATTTTTTTTATATT
TTGTTTTGTGTTATTTTTTTCTTTAACATCCCTAAAATTTTCCTTACATGTTTTACTAGCCAGATTTTTC
CTCCTCTCCTGACTACTCCCAGTCATAGCTGTCCCTCTTCTCTTATGGAGATCCCTCGACCTGCAGCCCA
AGCTTGAATTCTCTAGAATTACCCTGTTATCCCTATGCTTGGTTTACCGAGCTCTTATTGGTTTTCAAAC
TTCATTGACTGTGCCCAACGCGCCTGGGAGCTCACGGGGACAGCCCCCCCCCAAAGCCCCCAGGGATGTA
ATTACGTCCCTCCCCCGCTAGGGGGCAGCAGCGAGCCGCCCGGGGCTCCGCTCCGGTCCGGCGCTCCCCC
CGCATCCCCGAGCCGGCAGCGTGCGGGGACAGCCCGGGCACGGGGAAGGTGGCACGGGATCGCTTTCCTC
TGAACGCTTCTCGCTGCTCTTTGAGCCTGCAGACACCTGGGGGGATACGGGGAAAAAGCTAGGCTGAAAG
ACCGGTTCTTAGAATGACACGCGCCTGGGAGCTCACGGGGACAGCCCCCCCCCAAAGCCCCCAGGGATGT
AATTACGTCCCTCCCCCGCTAGGGGGCAGCAGCGAGCCGCCCGGGGCTCCGCTCCGGTCCGGCGCTCCCC
CCGCATCCCCGAGCCGGCAGCGTGCGGGGACAGCCCGGGCACGGGGAAGGTGGCACGGGATCGCTTTCCT
CTGAACGCTTCTCGCTGCTCTTTGAGCCTGCAGACACCTGGGGGGATACGGGGAAAAAGCTAACTTCTGA
GACGACAACTTTGTATAGAAAAGTTGGCTCCGAATTCGCCCTTGACAGCAGAGATCCAGTTTGGTTAATT
AATTGGCTCCGGTGCCCGTCAGTGGGCAGAGCGCACATCGCCCACAGTCCCCGAGAAGTTGTGGGGAGGG
GTCGGCAATTGAACCGGTGCCTAGAGAAGGTGGCGCGGGGTAAACTGGGAAAGTGATGTCGTGTACTGGC
TCCGCCTTTTTCCCGAGGGTGGGGGAGAACCGTATATAAGTGCAGTAGTCGCCGTGAACGTTCTTTTTCG
CAACGGGTTTGCCGCCAGAACACAGGTAAGTGCCGTGTGTGGTTCCCGCGGGCCTGGCCTCTTTACGGGT
TATGGCCCTTGCGTGCCTTGAATTACTTCCACCTGGCTGCAGTACGTGATTCTTGATCCCGAGCTTCGGG
TTGGAAGTGGGTGGGAGAGTTCGAGGCCTTGCGCTTAAGGAGCCCCTTCGCCTCGTGCTTGAGTTGAGGC
CTGGCCTGGGCGCTGGGGCCGCCGCGTGCGAATCTGGTGGCACCTTCGCGCCTGTCTCGCTGCTTTCGAT
AAGTCTCTAGCCATTTAAAATTTTTGATGACCTGCTGCGACGCTTTTTTTCTGGCAAGATAGTCTTGTAA
ATGCGGGCCAAGATCTGCACACTGGTATTTCGGTTTTTGGGGCCGCGGGCGGCGACGGGGCCCGTGCGTC
CCAGCGCACATGTTCGGCGAGGCGGGGCCTGCGAGCGCGGCCACCGAGAATCGGACGGGGGTAGTCTCAA
GCTGGCCGGCCTGCTCTGGTGCCTGGCCTCGCGCCGCCGTGTATCGCCCCGCCCTGGGCGGCAAGGCTGG
CCCGGTCGGCACCAGTTGCGTGAGCGGAAAGATGGCCGCTTCCCGGCCCTGCTGCAGGGAGCTCAAAATG
GAGGACGCGGCGCTCGGGAGAGCGGGCGGGTGAGTCACCCACACAAAGGAAAAGGGCCTTTCCGTCCTCA
GCCGTCGCTTCATGTGACTCCACGGAGTACCGGGCGCCGTCCAGGCACCTCGATTAGTTCTCGAGCTTTT
GGAGTACGTCGTCTTTAGGTTGGGGGGAGGGGTTTTATGCGATGGAGTTTCCCCACACTGAGTGGGTGGA
GACTGAAGTTAGGCCAGCTTGGCACTTGATGTAATTCTCCTTGGAATTTGCCCTTTTTGAGTTTGGATCT
TGGTTCATTCTCAAGCCTCAGACAGTGGTTCAAAGTTTTTTTCTTCCATTTCAGGTGTCGTGAGAAGGGC
GAATTCGACCCAAGTTTGTACAAAAAAGCAGGCTGGATCCAGGTGCCACCATGGTGAGCGAGCTGATTAA
GGAGAACATGCACATGAAGCTGTACATGGAGGGCACCGTGAACAACCACCACTTCAAGTGCACATCCGAG
GGCGAAGGCAAGCCCTACGAGGGCACCCAGACCATGAGAATCAAGGCGGTCGAGGGCGGCCCTCTCCCCT
TCGCCTTCGACATCCTGGCTACCAGCTTCATGTACGGCAGCAAAACCTTCATCAACCACACCCAGGGCAT
CCCCGACTTCTTTAAGCAGTCCTTCCCCGAGGGCTTCACATGGGAGAGAGTCACCACATACGAAGATGGG
GGCGTGCTGACCGCTACCCAGGACACCAGCCTCCAGGACGGCTGCCTCATCTACAACGTCAAGATCAGAG
GGGTGAACTTCCCATCCAACGGCCCTGTGATGCAGAAGAAAACACTCGGCTGGGAGGCCTCCACCGAGAC
ACTGTACCCCGCTGACGGCGGCCTGGAAGGCAGAGCCGACATGGCCCTGAAGCTCGTGGGCGGGGGCCAC
CTGATCTGCAACCTTAAGACCACATACAGATCCAAGAAACCCGCTAAGAACCTCAAGATGCCCGGCGTCT
ACTATGTGGACAGGAGACTGGAAAGAATCAAGGAGGCCGACAAAGAGACATACGTCGAGCAGCACGAGGT
GGCTGTGGCCAGATACTGCGACCTCCCTAGCAAACTGGGGCACAAACTTAATTGAGAATTCTACCACCCA
GCTTTCTTGTACAAAGTGGTACGTCTCAAGACCAGAGGTCTCTGCTTCAGTGCATTCAGCAGTACCAGCC
TAGATCAGCAGTACCAGCCTAGATCAGCAGTACCAGCCTAGATCAGCAGTACCAGCCTAGACAACCAGAA
GAGACCTGTGCTTCACTCCTCAGGTGCAGGCTGCCTATCAGAAGGTGGTGGCTGGTGTGGCCAATGCCCT
GGCTCACAAATACCACTGAGATCTTTTTCCCTCTGCCAAAAATTATGGGGACATCATGAAGCCCCTTGAG
CATCTGACTTCTGGCTAATAAAGGAAATTTATTTTCATTGCAATAGTGTGTTGGAATTTTTTGTGTCTCT
CACTCGGAAGGACATATGGGAGGGCAAATCATTTAAAACATCAGAATGAGTATTTGGTTTAGAGTTTGGC
AACATATGCCCATATGCTGGCTGCCATGAACAAAGGTTGGCTATAAAGAGGTCATCAGTATATGAAACAG
CCCCCTGCTGTCCATTCCTTATTCCATAGAAAAGCCTTGACTTGAGGTTAGATTTTTTTTATATTTTGTT
TTGTGTTATTTTTTTCTTTAACATCCCTAAAATTTTCCTTACATGTTTTACTAGCCAGATTTTTCCTCCT
CTCCTGACTACTCCCAGTCATAGCTGTCCCTCTTCTCTTATGGAGATCCCGAGCGGTGCGTTTTTATGCT
TGTAGTATTGTATAATGTTTTTAAGATCCAAGCTTCTGACCTCTTCTCTTCCTCCCACAGGGCCTCGAGA
CAATTGCATCGATGGTACCAGTGAAAGTCTGCAATGAATTCGAGTTGGCGCGCCTGTCATTCTAAATCTC
TCTTTCAGCCTAAAGCTTTTTCCCCGTATCCCCCCAGGTGTCTGCAGGCTCAAAGAGCAGCGAGAAGCGT
TCAGAGGAAAGCGATCCCGTGCCACCTTCCCCGTGCCCGGGCTGTCCCCGCACGCTGCCGGCTCGGGGAT
GCGGGGGGAGCGCCGGACCGGAGCGGAGCCCCGGGCGGCTCGCTGCTGCCCCCTAGCGGGGGAGGGACGT
AATTACATCCCTGGGGGCTTTGGGAGGGGGCTGTCCCCGTGAGCTCCCAGGCGCGCCTGTCATTCTAAAT
CTCTCTTTCAGCCTAAAGCTTTTTCCCCGTATCCCCCCAGGTGTCTGCAGGCTCAAAGAGCAGCGAGAAG
CGTTCAGAGGAAAGCGATCCCGTGCCACCTTCCCCGTGCCCGGGCTGTCCCCGCACGCTGCCGGCTCGGG
GATGCGGGGGGAGCGCCGGACCGGAGCGGAGCCCCGGGCGGCTCGCTGCTGCCCCCTAGCGGGGGAGGGA
CGTAATTACATCCCTGGGGGCTTTGGGGGGGGGCTGTCCCCGTGAGCTCCCAGGCGCGCCAACTCGGTAC
CGTATCGATGTCGACGTTAACGCTAGTGATATCAACTTTGTATAGAAAAGTTGGCTCCGAATTCGCCCTT
GACAGCAGAGATCCAGTTTGGTTAATTAATTGGCTCCGGTGCCCGTCAGTGGGCAGAGCGCACATCGCCC
ACAGTCCCCGAGAAGTTGTGGGGAGGGGTCGGCAATTGAACCGGTGCCTAGAGAAGGTGGCGCGGGGTAA
ACTGGGAAAGTGATGTCGTGTACTGGCTCCGCCTTTTTCCCGAGGGTGGGGGAGAACCGTATATAAGTGC
AGTAGTCGCCGTGAACGTTCTTTTTCGCAACGGGTTTGCCGCCAGAACACAGGTAAGTGCCGTGTGTGGT
TCCCGCGGGCCTGGCCTCTTTACGGGTTATGGCCCTTGCGTGCCTTGAATTACTTCCACCTGGCTGCAGT
ACGTGATTCTTGATCCCGAGCTTCGGGTTGGAAGTGGGTGGGAGAGTTCGAGGCCTTGCGCTTAAGGAGC
CCCTTCGCCTCGTGCTTGAGTTGAGGCCTGGCCTGGGCGCTGGGGCCGCCGCGTGCGAATCTGGTGGCAC
CTTCGCGCCTGTCTCGCTGCTTTCGATAAGTCTCTAGCCATTTAAAATTTTTGATGACCTGCTGCGACGC
TTTTTTTCTGGCAAGATAGTCTTGTAAATGCGGGCCAAGATCTGCACACTGGTATTTCGGTTTTTGGGGC
CGCGGGCGGCGACGGGGCCCGTGCGTCCCAGCGCACATGTTCGGCGAGGCGGGGCCTGCGAGCGCGGCCA
CCGAGAATCGGACGGGGGTAGTCTCAAGCTGGCCGGCCTGCTCTGGTGCCTGGCCTCGCGCCGCCGTGTA
TCGCCCCGCCCTGGGCGGCAAGGCTGGCCCGGTCGGCACCAGTTGCGTGAGCGGAAAGATGGCCGCTTCC
CGGCCCTGCTGCAGGGAGCTCAAAATGGAGGACGCGGCGCTCGGGAGAGCGGGCGGGTGAGTCACCCACA
CAAAGGAAAAGGGCCTTTCCGTCCTCAGCCGTCGCTTCATGTGACTCCACGGAGTACCGGGCGCCGTCCA
GGCACCTCGATTAGTTCTCGAGCTTTTGGAGTACGTCGTCTTTAGGTTGGGGGGAGGGGTTTTATGCGAT
GGAGTTTCCCCACACTGAGTGGGTGGAGACTGAAGTTAGGCCAGCTTGGCACTTGATGTAATTCTCCTTG
GAATTTGCCCTTTTTGAGTTTGGATCTTGGTTCATTCTCAAGCCTCAGACAGTGGTTCAAAGTTTTTTTC
TTCCATTTCAGGTGTCGTGAGAAGGGCGAATTCGACCCAAGTTTGTACAAAAAAGCAGGCTCGCCACCAT
GGTGAGCAAGGGCGAGGAGCTGTTCACCGGGGTGGTGCCCATCCTGGTCGAGCTGGACGGCGACGTAAAC
GGCCACAAGTTCAGCGTGAGGGGCGAGGGCGAGGGCGATGCCACCAACGGCAAGCTGACCCTGAAGTTCA
TCTGCACCACCGGCAAGCTGCCCGTGCCCTGGCCCACCCTCGTGACCACCCTGAGCCACGGCGTGCAGTG
CTTCGCCCGCTACCCCGACCACATGAAGCAGCACGACTTCTTCAAGTCCGCCATGCCCGAAGGCTACGTC
CAGGAGCGCACCATCTTCTTCAAGGACGACGGCACCTACAAGACCCGCGCCGAGGTGAAGTTCGAGGGCG
ACACCCTAGTGAACCGCATCGAGCTGAAGGGCGTCGACTTCAAGGAGGACGGCAACATCCTGGGGCACAA
GCTGGAGTACAACTTCAACAGCCACAACATCTATATCATGGCCGTCAAGCAGAAGAACGGCATCAAGGTG
AACTTCAAGATCCGCCACAACGTGGAGGACGGCAGCGTGCAGCTCGCCGACCACTACCAGCAGAACACCC
CCATCGGCGACGGCCCCGTGCTGCTGCCCGACAGCCACTACCTGAGCACCCAGTCCGTGCTGAGCAAAGA
CCCCAACGAGAAGCGCGATCACATGGTCCTGCTGGAGTTCCGCACCGCCGCCGGGATCACTCTCGGCATG
GACGAGCTGTACAAGTAATACCACCCAGCTTTCTTGTACAAAGTGGTACGCGTGAATTCACTCCTCAGGT
GCAGGCTGCCTATCAGAAGGTGGTGGCTGGTGTGGCCAATGCCCTGGCTCACAAATACCACTGAGATCTT
TTTCCCTCTGCCAAAAATTATGGGGACATCATGAAGCCCCTTGAGCATCTGACTTCTGGCTAATAAAGGA
AATTTATTTTCATTGCAATAGTGTGTTGGAATTTTTTGTGTCTCTCACTCGGAAGGACATATGGGAGGGC
AAATCATTTAAAACATCAGAATGAGTATTTGGTTTAGAGTTTGGCAACATATGCCCATATGCTGGCTGCC
ATGAACAAAGGTTGGCTATAAAGAGGTCATCAGTATATGAAACAGCCCCCTGCTGTCCATTCCTTATTCC
ATAGAAAAGCCTTGACTTGAGGTTAGATTTTTTTTATATTTTGTTTTGTGTTATTTTTTTCTTTAACATC
CCTAAAATTTTCCTTACATGTTTTACTAGCCAGATTTTTCCTCCTCTCCTGACTACTCCCAGTCATAGCT
GTCCCTCTTCTCTTATGGAGATCCCTCGACCTGCAGCCCAAGCTTGGCGTAATCATGGTCATAGCTGTTT
CCTGTGTGAAATTGTTATCCGCTCACAATTCCACACAACATACGAGCCGGAAGCATAAAGTGTAAAGCCT
GGGGTGCCTAATGAGTGAGCTAACTCACATTAATTGCGTTGCGCTCACTGCCCGCTTTCCAGTCGGGAAA
CCTGTCGTGCCAGCGGATCGACAGTACTAAGCTTGGTCTAATACCCAATCTCTCGTCTTATCCAGATGTT
TTATACGCCTCTGGCCCGTGTCTCAAAATCTCTGATGTTACATTGCACAAGATAAAATAATATCATCATG
AACAATAAAACTGTCTGCTTACATAAACAGTAATACAAGGGGTGTTATGAGCCATATTCAACGGGAAACG
TCGAGGCCGCGATTAAATTCCAACATGGATGCTGATTTATATGGGTATAAATGGGCTCGCGATAATGTCG
GGCAATCAGGTGCGACAATCTATCGCTTGTATGGGAAGCCCGATGCGCCAGAGTTGTTTCTGAAACATGG
CAAAGGTAGCGTTGCCAATGATGTTACAGATGAGATGGTCAGACTAAACTGGCTGACGGAATTTATGCCT
CTTCCGACCATCAAGCATTTTATCCGTACTCCTGATGATGCATGGTTACTCACCACTGCGATCCCCGGAA
AAACAGCATTCCAGGTATTAGAAGAATATCCTGATTCAGGTGAAAATATTGTTGATGCGCTGGCAGTGTT
CCTGCGCCGGTTGCATTCGATTCCTGTTTGTAATTGTCCTTTTAACAGCGATCGCGTATTTCGTCTCGCT
CAGGCGCAATCACGAATGAATAACGGTTTGGTTGATGCGAGTGATTTTGATGACGAGCGTAATGGCTGGC
CTGTTGAACAAGTCTGGAAAGAAATGCATAAACTTTTGCCATTCTCACCGGATTCAGTCGTCACTCATGG
TGATTTCTCACTTGATAACCTTATTTTTGACGAGGGGAAATTAATAGGTTGTATTGATGTTGGACGAGTC
GGAATCGCAGACCGATACCAGGATCTTGCCATCCTATGGAACTGCCTCGGTGAGTTTTCTCCTTCATTAC
AGAAACGGCTTTTTCAAAAATATGGTATTGATAATCCTGATATGAATAAATTGCAGTTTCATTTGATGCT
CGATGAGTTTTTCTAATCAGAATTGGTTAATTGGTTGTAACACTGGCAGAGCATTACGCTGACTTGACGG
GACGGCGCAAGCTCATGACCAAAATCCCTTAACGTGAGTTACGCGTCGTTCCACTGAGCGTCAGAGGTAT
CACTAGTATTACAGAGGTAAGTTATAACAGTCGCCTAACCC
Features (pLannotate 1.2.2; 28 found; start..end, strand, type, name):
     87..675     -  rep_origin     ori: high-copy-number ColE1/pMB1/pBR322/pUC origin of replication
    846..1706    -  CDS            AmpR: β-lactamase; bla; confers resistance to ampicillin, carbenicillin, and related antibiotics
   1707..1778    -  promoter       AmpR promoter: bla
   1857..2456    +  CDS            PuroR: puromycin N-acetyltransferase; pac from Streptomyces alboniger; confers resistance to puromycin
   2461..2541    +  CDS            HBB (fragment): HBB_PONPY - Experimental evidence at transcript level: Swiss-Prot protein existence level 2. Involved in oxygen transport from the lung to the various peripheral tissues. From Pongo pygmaeus (Bornean orangutan).
   2612..2667    +  polyA_signal   β-globin poly(A) signal: rabbit β-globin polyadenylation signal (Gil and Proudfoot, 1987)
   3646..3666    +  protein_bind   attB4: mutant version of attB; core recombination site for the Gateway® BP reaction BP Clonase™
   3734..3945    +  promoter       EF-1α core promoter: core promoter for human elongation factor EF-1α
   3946..4884    +  intron         EF-1α intron A: intron upstream of the start codon of human EF-1α
   4911..4931    +  protein_bind   attB1: mutant version of attB; core recombination site for the Gateway® BP reaction BP Clonase™
   4951..5646    +  CDS            mKate2: mKate2 is a basic (constitutively fluorescent) red fluorescent protein published in 2009, derived from Entacmaea quadricolor. It is reported to be a rapidly-maturing monomer with moderate acid sensitivity.
   5666..5690    -  protein_bind   attB2: mutant version of attB; recombination site for the Gateway® BP reaction BP Clonase™
   5822..5896    +  CDS            HBB (fragment): HBB_PONPY - Experimental evidence at transcript level: Swiss-Prot protein existence level 2. Involved in oxygen transport from the lung to the various peripheral tissues. From Pongo pygmaeus (Bornean orangutan).
   5967..6022    +  polyA_signal   β-globin poly(A) signal: rabbit β-globin polyadenylation signal (Gil and Proudfoot, 1987)
   6406..6431    +  misc_feature   SA: splice acceptor site
   7103..7123    +  protein_bind   attB4: mutant version of attB; core recombination site for the Gateway® BP reaction BP Clonase™
   7191..7402    +  promoter       EF-1α core promoter: core promoter for human elongation factor EF-1α
   7403..8341    +  intron         EF-1α intron A: intron upstream of the start codon of human EF-1α
   8368..8388    +  protein_bind   attB1: mutant version of attB; core recombination site for the Gateway® BP reaction BP Clonase™
   8399..9115    +  CDS            EBFP2: EBFP2 is a basic (constitutively fluorescent) blue fluorescent protein published in 2007, derived from Aequorea victoria. It is reported to be a rapidly-maturing monomer with moderate acid sensitivity.
   9123..9147    -  protein_bind   attB2: mutant version of attB; recombination site for the Gateway® BP reaction BP Clonase™
   9151..9231    +  CDS            HBB (fragment): HBB_PONPY - Experimental evidence at transcript level: Swiss-Prot protein existence level 2. Involved in oxygen transport from the lung to the various peripheral tissues. From Pongo pygmaeus (Bornean orangutan).
   9302..9357    +  polyA_signal   β-globin poly(A) signal: rabbit β-globin polyadenylation signal (Gil and Proudfoot, 1987)
   9740..9762    -  protein_bind   lac operator (fragment): The lac repressor binds to the lac operator to inhibit transcription in E. coli. This inhibition can be relieved by adding lactose or isopropyl-β-D-thiogalactopyranoside (IPTG). lac repressor encoded by lacI
   9766..9796    -  promoter       lac promoter: promoter for the E. coli lac operon
   9811..9832    -  protein_bind   CAP binding site: CAP binding activates transcription in the presence of cAMP. E. coli catabolite activator protein
   9845..9884    -  CDS            lacI (fragment): lac repressor; lacI; The lac repressor binds to the lac operator to inhibit transcription in E. coli. This inhibition can be relieved by adding lactose or isopropyl-β-D-thiogalactopyranoside (IPTG).
  10057..10866   +  CDS            KanR: aminoglycoside phosphotransferase; aph(3')-Ia; confers resistance to kanamycin in bacteria or G418 (Geneticin®) in eukaryotes
