[The description below was written by a language model from this plasmid's Addgene catalogue record and pLannotate feature annotations shown in this document.]
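Description:
LSB-hsa-miR-645 is a mammalian expression and synthetic biology plasmid of about 11 kb, built on the Low Sensor Backbone (LSB) and designed as a fluorescent reporter of microRNA activity. It replicates in E. coli from a high-copy ColE1/pUC-type origin and carries both an ampicillin resistance gene (β-lactamase with its bla promoter) and a kanamycin resistance gene (aph(3')-Ia), matching the dual bacterial selection listed in the record. A puromycin N-acetyltransferase coding sequence followed by a rabbit β-globin polyadenylation signal is also present for selection in mammalian cells, although no promoter for it is annotated in the feature table.

The payload consists of two parallel transcription units, each driven by the human EF-1α core promoter with its intron A and terminated by a rabbit β-globin poly(A) signal. One expresses the red fluorescent protein mKate2 and, according to the record, carries a target site for human miR-645 in its 3' UTR; that target is not annotated, but presumably lies in the gap between the mKate2 cassette and its β-globin 3' sequences. The other expresses the blue protein EBFP2 without a target and serves as an internal reference. When miR-645 is active in transfected cells, mKate2 output falls relative to EBFP2, so the red-to-blue ratio reports miRNA activity while normalising for delivery and expression differences. Gateway attB4, attB1 and attB2 scars flanking the promoters and coding sequences reflect modular assembly of the units, and lac promoter/operator remnants are backbone leftovers.

The depositor notes that the repeated poly(A) elements make the plasmid inherently unstable, and that the physical plasmid differs slightly from the deposited sequence, including short insertions flanking the puromycin gene that do not impair selection.
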