Addgene plasmid #103699: LSB-hsa-miR-645
Purpose: Used to sense miRNA activity using fluorescence based tools. hsa-miR-645 target in 3' UTR of of mKate. miRNA activity can be measured by the repression of mKate2 relative to EBFP2 fluorescent proteins . Plasmid is inherently unstable; please see Depositor Comments
Depositing lab: Ron Weiss. Depositing organization: Massachusetts Institute of Technology. Publication: A mixed antagonistic/synergistic miRNA repression model enables accurate predictions of multi-input miRNA sensor activity. Gam JJ, Babb J, Weiss R. Nat Commun. 2018 Jun 22;9(1):2430. doi: 10.1038/s41467-018-04575-0. PubMed 29934631.
Backbone
  Vector backbone: Low Sensor Backbone (LSB)
  Vector type: Mammalian Expression, Synthetic Biology
Growth in bacteria
  Bacterial resistance: Ampicillin and Kanamycin, 100 & 50 μg/mL
  Growth temperature: 30°C
  Growth strain: NEB Stable
  Copy number: High Copy
Gene/Insert
  Gene/Insert name: hsa-miR-645 target
  Species: H. sapiens (human)
  Entrez Gene: MIR645 (a.k.a. MIRN645, hsa-mir-645)
  Promoter: EF-1a
  Cloning method: Gibson Cloning
Terms and licenses: Academic/Nonprofit Terms; Industry Terms: Not Available to Industry
Depositor comments: Please note that this plasmid is inherently unstable due to a repeating poly A element. We recommend performing a diagnostic digest on multiple colonies upon receipt. The depositors would like to note the presence of several discrepancies between the depositor sequence and physical plasmid sequence. In particular, the sequences upstream and downstream of the puromycin coding region have 10 bp insertions which do not affect the ability to perform puromycin selection. The sequences for those regions within the physical plasmids are as follows: Upstream of Puro: GAATTCGACCGCCTGTCTCAAGGTGCCACC; Downstream of Puro: GCTTTGAGACTACGCGTGAATTCACTCCTC. Please contact if you are interested in this plasmid prior to placing an order.
How to cite: LSB-hsa-miR-645 was a gift from Ron Weiss (Addgene plasmid # 103699 ; http://n2t.net/addgene:103699 ; RRID:Addgene_103699)
