>Addgene plasmid #103699 | LSB-hsa-miR-645 | depositor partial sequence | sequence record 196447 | hsa-miR-645 target
TCAGCAGTACCAGCCTAGA
